>Addgene plasmid #160460 | pQE-60NA-mCherry | addgene full sequence | sequence record 326350 | Addgene NGS Result
CTCGAGAAATCATAAAAAATTTATTTGCTTTGTGAGCGGATAACAATTATAATAGATTCAATTGTGAGCG
GATAACAATTTCACACAGAATTCATTAAAGAGGAGAAATTAACCATGGTGAGCAAGGGCGAGGAGGATAA
CATGGCCATCATCAAGGAGTTCATGCGCTTCAAGGTGCACATGGAGGGCTCCGTGAACGGCCACGAGTTC
GAGATCGAGGGCGAGGGCGAGGGCCGCCCCTACGAGGGCACCCAGACCGCCAAGCTGAAGGTGACCAAGG
GTGGCCCCCTGCCCTTCGCCTGGGACATCCTGTCCCCTCAGTTCATGTACGGCTCCAAGGCCTACGTGAA
GCACCCCGCCGACATCCCCGACTACTTGAAGCTGTCCTTCCCCGAGGGCTTCAAGTGGGAGCGCGTGATG
AACTTCGAGGACGGCGGCGTGGTGACCGTGACCCAGGACTCCTCCCTGCAGGACGGCGAGTTCATCTACA
AGGTGAAGCTGCGCGGCACCAACTTCCCCTCCGACGGCCCCGTAATGCAGAAGAAGACTATGGGCTGGGA
GGCCTCCTCCGAGCGGATGTACCCCGAGGACGGCGCCCTGAAGGGCGAGATCAAGCAGAGGCTGAAGCTG
AAGGACGGCGGCCACTACGACGCTGAGGTCAAGACCACCTACAAGGCCAAGAAGCCCGTGCAGCTGCCCG
GCGCCTACAACGTCAACATCAAGTTGGACATCACCTCCCACAACGAGGACTACACCATCGTGGAACAGTA
CGAACGCGCCGAGGGCCGCCACTCCACCGGCGGCATGGACGAGCTGTACAAGTAAGCGGCCGCAAGCTTA
ATTAGCTGAGCTTGGACTCCTGTTGATAGATCCAGTAATGACCTCAGAACTCCATCTGGATTTGTTCAGA
ACGCTCGGTTGCCGCCGGGCGTTTTTTATTGGTGAGAATCCAAGCTAGCTTGGCGAGATTTTCAGGAGCT
AAGGAAGCTAAAATGGAGAAAAAAATCACTGGATATACCACCGTTGATATATCCCAATGGCATCGTAAAG
AACATTTTGAGGCATTTCAGTCAGTTGCTCAATGTACCTATAACCAGACCGTTCAGCTGGATATTACGGC
CTTTTTAAAGACCGTAAAGAAAAATAAGCACAAGTTTTATCCGGCCTTTATTCACATTCTTGCCCGCCTG
ATGAATGCTCATCCGGAATTTCGTATGGCAATGAAAGACGGTGAGCTGGTGATATGGGATAGTGTTCACC
CTTGTTACACCGTTTTCCATGAGCAAACTGAAACGTTTTCATCGCTCTGGAGTGAATACCACGACGATTT
CCGGCAGTTTCTACACATATATTCGCAAGATGTGGCGTGTTACGGTGAAAACCTGGCCTATTTCCCTAAA
GGGTTTATTGAGAATATGTTTTTCGTCTCAGCCAATCCCTGGGTGAGTTTCACCAGTTTTGATTTAAACG
TGGCCAATATGGACAACTTCTTCGCCCCCGTTTTCACCATGCATGGGCAAATATTATACGCAAGGCGACA
AGGTGCTGATGCCGCTGGCGATTCAGGTTCATCATGCCGTTTGTGATGGCTTCCATGTCGGCAGAATGCT
TAATGAATTACAACAGTACTGCGATGAGTGGCAGGGCGGGGCGTAATTTTTTTAAGGCAGTTATTGGTGC
CCTTAAACGCCTGGGGTAATGACTCTCTAGCTTGAGGCATCAAATAAAACGAAAGGCTCAGTCGAAAGAC
TGGGCCTTTCGTTTTATCTGTTGTTTGTCGGTGAACGCTCTCCTGAGTAGGACAAATCCGCCCTCTAGAG
CTGCCTCGCGCGTTTCGGTGATGACGGTGAAAACCTCTGACACATGCAGCTCCCGGAGACGGTCACAGCT
TGTCTGTAAGCGGATGCCGGGAGCAGACAAGCCCGTCAGGGCGCGTCAGCGGGTGTTGGCGGGTGTCGGG
GCGCAGCCATGACCCAGTCACGTAGCGATAGCGGAGTGTATACTGGCTTAACTATGCGGCATCAGAGCAG
ATTGTACTGAGAGTGCACCATATGCGGTGTGAAATACCGCACAGATGCGTAAGGAGAAAATACCGCATCA
GGCGCTCTTCCGCTTCCTCGCTCACTGACTCGCTGCGCTCGGTCGTTCGGCTGCGGCGAGCGGTATCAGC
TCACTCAAAGGCGGTAATACGGTTATCCACAGAATCAGGGGATAACGCAGGAAAGAACATGTGAGCAAAA
GGCCAGCAAAAGGCCAGGAACCGTAAAAAGGCCGCGTTGCTGGCGTTTTTCCATAGGCTCCGCCCCCCTG
ACGAGCATCACAAAAATCGACGCTCAAGTCAGAGGTGGCGAAACCCGACAGGACTATAAAGATACCAGGC
GTTTCCCCCTGGAAGCTCCCTCGTGCGCTCTCCTGTTCCGACCCTGCCGCTTACCGGATACCTGTCCGCC
TTTCTCCCTTCGGGAAGCGTGGCGCTTTCTCATAGCTCACGCTGTAGGTATCTCAGTTCGGTGTAGGTCG
TTCGCTCCAAGCTGGGCTGTGTGCACGAACCCCCCGTTCAGCCCGACCGCTGCGCCTTATCCGGTAACTA
TCGTCTTGAGTCCAACCCGGTAAGACACGACTTATCGCCACTGGCAGCAGCCACTGGTAACAGGATTAGC
AGAGCGAGGTATGTAGGCGGTGCTACAGAGTTCTTGAAGTGGTGGCCTAACTACGGCTACACTAGAAGGA
CAGTATTTGGTATCTGCGCTCTGCTGAAGCCAGTTACCTTCGGAAAAAGAGTTGGTAGCTCTTGATCCGG
CAAACAAACCACCGCTGGTAGCGGTGGTTTTTTTGTTTGCAAGCAGCAGATTACGCGCAGAAAAAAAGGA
TCTCAAGAAGATCCTTTGATCTTTTCTACGGGGTCTGACGCTCAGTGGAACGAAAACTCACGTTAAGGGA
TTTTGGTCATGAGATTATCAAAAAGGATCTTCACCTAGATCCTTTTAAATTAAAAATGAAGTTTTAAATC
AATCTAAAGTATATATGAGTAAACTTGGTCTGACAGTTACCAATGCTTAATCAGTGAGGCACCTATCTCA
GCGATCTGTCTATTTCGTTCATCCATAGTTGCCTGACTCCCCGTCGTGTAGATAACTACGATACGGGAGG
GCTTACCATCTGGCCCCAGTGCTGCAATGATACCGCGAGACCCACGCTCACCGGCTCCAGATTTATCAGC
AATAAACCAGCCAGCCGGAAGGGCCGAGCGCAGAAGTGGTCCTGCAACTTTATCCGCCTCCATCCAGTCT
ATTAATTGTTGCCGGGAAGCTAGAGTAAGTAGTTCGCCAGTTAATAGTTTGCGCAACGTTGTTGCCATTG
CTACAGGCATCGTGGTGTCACGCTCGTCGTTTGGTATGGCTTCATTCAGCTCCGGTTCCCAACGATCAAG
GCGAGTTACATGATCCCCCATGTTGTGCAAAAAAGCGGTTAGCTCCTTCGGTCCTCCGATCGTTGTCAGA
AGTAAGTTGGCCGCAGTGTTATCACTCATGGTTATGGCAGCACTGCATAATTCTCTTACTGTCATGCCAT
CCGTAAGATGCTTTTCTGTGACTGGTGAGTACTCAACCAAGTCATTCTGAGAATAGTGTATGCGGCGACC
GAGTTGCTCTTGCCCGGCGTCAATACGGGATAATACCGCGCCACATAGCAGAACTTTAAAAGTGCTCATC
ATTGGAAAACGTTCTTCGGGGCGAAAACTCTCAAGGATCTTACCGCTGTTGAGATCCAGTTCGATGTAAC
CCACTCGTGCACCCAACTGATCTTCAGCATCTTTTACTTTCACCAGCGTTTCTGGGTGAGCAAAAACAGG
AAGGCAAAATGCCGCAAAAAAGGGAATAAGGGCGACACGGAAATGTTGAATACTCATACTCTTCCTTTTT
CAATATTATTGAAGCATTTATCAGGGTTATTGTCTCATGAGCGGATACATATTTGAATGTATTTAGAAAA
ATAAACAAATAGGGGTTCCGCGCACATTTCCCCGAAAAGTGCCACCTGCTAAGAAACCATTATTATCATG
ACATTAACCTATAAAAATAGGCGTATCACGAGGCCCTTTCGTCTTCAC
Features (pLannotate 1.2.2; 12 found; start..end, strand, type, name):
     10..54      +  promoter       T5 promoter: bacteriophage T5 promoter for E. coli RNA polymerase, with embedded lac operator
     62..78      +  protein_bind   lac operator: The lac repressor binds to the lac operator to inhibit transcription in E. coli. This inhibition can be relieved by adding lactose or isopropyl-β-D-thiogalactopyranoside (IPTG). lac repressor encoded by lacI
    115..822     +  CDS            mCherry: mCherry is a basic (constitutively fluorescent) red fluorescent protein published in 2004, derived from Discosoma sp.. It is reported to be a very rapidly-maturing monomer with low acid sensitivity.
    855..949     +  terminator     lambda t0 terminator: transcription terminator from phage lambda
    964..992     +  promoter       cat promoter (fragment): promoter of the E. coli cat gene encoding chloramphenicol acetyltransferase
    993..1656    +  CDS            CmR (fragment): chloramphenicol acetyltransferase; cat; confers resistance to chloramphenicol
   1721..1807    +  terminator     rrnB T1 terminator: Escherichia coli rrnB; transcription terminator T1 from the E. coli rrnB gene
   1819..1860    +  CDS            rop (fragment): Rop protein, which maintains plasmids at low copy number; rop
   1962..2102    +  misc_feature   bom: basis of mobility region from pBR322
   2288..2876    -  rep_origin     ori: high-copy-number ColE1/pMB1/pBR322/pUC origin of replication
   3047..3907    -  CDS            AmpR: β-lactamase; bla; confers resistance to ampicillin, carbenicillin, and related antibiotics
   3908..4012    -  promoter       AmpR promoter: bla
