[The description below was written by a language model from this plasmid's Addgene catalogue record and pLannotate feature annotations shown in this document.]
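Description:
pQE-60NA-mCherry is a bacterial expression plasmid of about 4.1 kb built on the pQE-60NA backbone, carrying the coding sequence for the monomeric red fluorescent protein mCherry (711 bp insert, cloned between NcoI and NotI sites). It is propagated in E. coli through a ColE1/pMB1-type origin and selected with ampicillin via a β-lactamase gene driven by its own bla promoter. The annotation also picks up a pBR322-derived bom region and a short rop fragment. The repository lists the copy number as unknown.

Expression of mCherry is driven by the bacteriophage T5 promoter, which is recognised by the host E. coli RNA polymerase. It contains an embedded lac operator and is followed by a second lac operator, so transcription is repressed by lac repressor and can be induced with IPTG. No lacI gene is annotated on the plasmid, so repressor would have to be supplied by the host or another plasmid. The phage lambda t0 terminator lies downstream of the open reading frame. It is followed by a partial cat promoter and a fragmentary chloramphenicol acetyltransferase sequence ending at the rrnB T1 terminator. This is a typical leftover of the pQE vector family, and because it is annotated only as a fragment and chloramphenicol is not listed as a selection, it should not be assumed to confer resistance. No affinity tag is annotated on the mCherry coding sequence.

The stated purpose is simply to encode mCherry. The associated publication concerns a photostable monomeric superfolder GFP, which suggests use for producing the protein in bacteria as a reference fluorescent protein, although the record does not say so explicitly.
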