Addgene plasmid #160460: pQE-60NA-mCherry
Purpose: Encodes mCherry
Depositing lab: Benjamin Glick. Depositing organization: University of Chicago. Publication: A photostable monomeric superfolder GFP. Valbuena FM, Fizgerald I, Strack RL, Andruska N, Smith L, Glick BS. Traffic. 2020 May 15. doi: 10.1111/tra.12737. PubMed 32415747.
Backbone
  Vector backbone: pQE-60NA
  Backbone size w/o insert (bp): 3398
  Total vector size (bp): 4109
Growth in bacteria
  Bacterial resistance: Ampicillin, 100 μg/mL
  Growth temperature: 37°C
  Growth strain: DH5alpha
  Copy number: Unknown
Gene/Insert
  Gene/Insert name: mCherry
  Insert size (bp): 711
  Promoter: T5
  Cloning method: Restriction Enzyme; 5′ cloning site NcoI (unknown if destroyed); 3′ cloning site NotI (unknown if destroyed)
  Sequencing primers: 5′ TAGATTCAATTGTGAGCGGATAACAATTTC; 3′ TGAGGTCATTACTGGATCTATCAACAGGA
Terms and licenses: Academic/Nonprofit Terms; Industry Terms: Not Available to Industry
How to cite: pQE-60NA-mCherry was a gift from Benjamin Glick (Addgene plasmid # 160460 ; http://n2t.net/addgene:160460 ; RRID:Addgene_160460)
